LOCUS       Exported 8323 bp ds-DNA circular SYN 13-MAY-2021
DEFINITION  3rd generation lentiviral gRNA plasmid targeting human NRK.
ACCESSION   .
VERSION     .
KEYWORDS    NRK gRNA (BRDN0001147558)
SOURCE      synthetic DNA construct
  ORGANISM  synthetic DNA construct
REFERENCE   1 (bases 1 to 8323)
  AUTHORS   Doench JG, Fusi N, Sullender M, Hegde M, Vaimberg EW, Donovan KF,
            Smith I, Tothova Z, Wilen C, Orchard R, Virgin HW, Listgarten J,
            Root DE
  TITLE     Optimized sgRNA design to maximize activity and minimize off-target
            effects of CRISPR-Cas9.
  JOURNAL   Nat Biotechnol. 2016 Jan 18. doi: 10.1038/nbt.3437.
  PUBMED    26780180
REFERENCE   2 (bases 1 to 8323)
  AUTHORS   .
  TITLE     Direct Submission
  JOURNAL   Exported May 13, 2021 from SnapGene Server 1.1.58
            http://www.snapgene.com
FEATURES             Location/Qualifiers
     source          1..8323
                     /organism="synthetic DNA construct"
                     /mol_type="other DNA"
     promoter        87..1265
                     /label=EF-1-alpha promoter
                     /note="strong constitutive promoter for human elongation
                     factor EF-1-alpha"
     intron          318..1256
                     /label=EF-1-alpha intron A
                     /note="intron upstream of the start codon of human
                     EF-1-alpha"
     primer_bind     1213..1233
                     /label=EF1a-F
                     /note="Human elongation factor-1a promoter, forward primer"
     CDS             1278..1877
                     /codon_start=1
                     /gene="pac from Streptomyces alboniger"
                     /product="puromycin N-acetyltransferase"
                     /label=PuroR
                     /note="confers resistance to puromycin"
                     /translation="MTEYKPTVRLATRDDVPRAVRTLAAAFADYPATRHTVDPDRHIER
                     VTELQELFLTRVGLDIGKVWVADDGAAVAVWTTPESVEAGAVFAEIGPRMAELSGSRLA
                     AQQQMEGLLAPHRPKEPAWFLATVGVSPDHQGKGLGSAVVLPGVEAAERAGVPAFLETS
                     APRNLPFYERLGFTVTADVEVPEGPRTWCMTRKPGA"
     primer_bind     complement(1278..1297)
                     /label=Puro-R
                     /note="Puromycin resistance gene, reverse primer. Also
                     called puro-variant-R"
     primer_bind     1774..1794
                     /label=Puro-F
                     /note="Puromycin resistance gene, forward primer"
     misc_feature    1893..2481
                     /label=WPRE
                     /note="woodchuck hepatitis virus posttranscriptional
                     regulatory element"
     primer_bind     complement(1946..1966)
                     /label=WPRE-R
                     /note="WPRE, reverse primer"
     CDS             complement(2364..2375)
                     /codon_start=1
                     /product="Factor Xa recognition and cleavage site"
                     /label=Factor Xa site
                     /translation="IEGR"
     LTR             2553..2786
                     /label=3' LTR (Delta-U3)
                     /note="self-inactivating 3' long terminal repeat (LTR) from
                     HIV-1"
     polyA_signal    2864..2985
                     /label=SV40 poly(A) signal
                     /note="SV40 polyadenylation signal"
     primer_bind     complement(2901..2920)
                     /label=SV40pA-R
                     /note="SV40 polyA, reverse primer"
     primer_bind     2955..2974
                     /label=EBV-rev
                     /note="SV40 polyA terminator, reverse primer"
     rep_origin      3025..3160
                     /label=SV40 ori
                     /note="SV40 origin of replication"
     primer_bind     3087..3106
                     /label=SV40pro-F
                     /note="SV40 promoter/origin, forward primer"
     primer_bind     complement(3180..3199)
                     /label=T7
                     /note="T7 promoter, forward primer"
     promoter        complement(3181..3199)
                     /label=T7 promoter
                     /note="promoter for bacteriophage T7 RNA polymerase"
     primer_bind     complement(3209..3226)
                     /label=M13 Forward
                     /note="In lacZ gene. Also called M13-F20 or M13 (-21)
                     Forward"
     primer_bind     complement(3209..3225)
                     /label=M13 fwd
                     /note="common sequencing primer, one of multiple similar
                     variants"
     primer_bind     complement(3218..3240)
                     /label=M13/pUC Forward
                     /note="In lacZ gene"
     rep_origin      3367..3822
                     /direction=RIGHT
                     /label=f1 ori
                     /note="f1 bacteriophage origin of replication; arrow
                     indicates direction of (+) strand synthesis"
     primer_bind     complement(3454..3473)
                     /label=F1ori-R
                     /note="F1 origin, reverse primer"
     primer_bind     3664..3685
                     /label=F1ori-F
                     /note="F1 origin, forward primer"
     promoter        3848..3952
                     /gene="bla"
                     /label=AmpR promoter
     CDS             3953..4813
                     /codon_start=1
                     /gene="bla"
                     /product="beta-lactamase"
                     /label=AmpR
                     /note="confers resistance to ampicillin, carbenicillin, and
                     related antibiotics"
                     /translation="MSIQHFRVALIPFFAAFCLPVFAHPETLVKVKDAEDQLGARVGYI
                     ELDLNSGKILESFRPEERFPMMSTFKVLLCGAVLSRIDAGQEQLGRRIHYSQNDLVEYS
                     PVTEKHLTDGMTVRELCSAAITMSDNTAANLLLTTIGGPKELTAFLHNMGDHVTRLDRW
                     EPELNEAIPNDERDTTMPVAMATTLRKLLTGELLTLASRQQLIDWMEADKVAGPLLRSA
                     LPAGWFIADKSGAGERGSRGIIAALGPDGKPSRIVVIYTTGSQATMDERNRQIAEIGAS
                     LIKHW"
     primer_bind     complement(4171..4190)
                     /label=Amp-R
                     /note="Ampicillin resistance gene, reverse primer"
     rep_origin      4984..5572
                     /direction=RIGHT
                     /label=ori
                     /note="high-copy-number ColE1/pMB1/pBR322/pUC origin of
                     replication"
     primer_bind     5473..5492
                     /label=pBR322ori-F
                     /note="pBR322 origin, forward primer"
     primer_bind     5726..5743
                     /label=L4440
                     /note="L4440 vector, forward primer"
     protein_bind    5860..5881
                     /label=CAP binding site
                     /bound_moiety="E. coli catabolite activator protein"
                     /note="CAP binding activates transcription in the presence
                     of cAMP."
     promoter        5896..5926
                     /label=lac promoter
                     /note="promoter for the E. coli lac operon"
     protein_bind    5934..5950
                     /label=lac operator
                     /bound_moiety="lac repressor encoded by lacI"
                     /note="The lac repressor binds to the lac operator to
                     inhibit transcription in E. coli. This inhibition can be
                     relieved by adding lactose or
                     isopropyl-beta-D-thiogalactopyranoside (IPTG)."
     primer_bind     5939..5961
                     /label=M13/pUC Reverse
                     /note="In lacZ gene"
     primer_bind     5958..5974
                     /label=M13 rev
                     /note="common sequencing primer, one of multiple similar
                     variants"
     primer_bind     5958..5974
                     /label=M13 Reverse
                     /note="In lacZ gene. Also called M13-rev"
     primer_bind     5993..6013
                     /label=T3
                     /note="T3 promoter, forward primer"
     promoter        5995..6013
                     /label=T3 promoter
                     /note="promoter for bacteriophage T3 RNA polymerase"
     promoter        6041..6267
                     /label=RSV promoter
                     /note="Rous sarcoma virus enhancer/promoter"
     LTR             6268..6448
                     /label=5' LTR (truncated)
                     /note="truncated 5' long terminal repeat (LTR) from HIV-1"
     misc_feature    6495..6620
                     /label=HIV-1 Psi
                     /note="packaging signal of human immunodeficiency virus
                     type 1"
     misc_feature    7113..7346
                     /label=RRE
                     /note="The Rev response element (RRE) of HIV-1 allows for
                     Rev-dependent mRNA export from the nucleus to the
                     cytoplasm."
     CDS             7531..7575
                     /codon_start=1
                     /product="antigenic peptide corresponding to amino acids
                     655 to 669 of the HIV envelope protein gp41 (Lutje Hulsik
                     et al., 2013)"
                     /label=gp41 peptide
                     /note="recognized by the 2H10 single-chain llama nanobody"
                     /translation="KNEQELLELDKWASL"
     promoter        7753..7993
                     /label=U6 promoter
                     /note="RNA polymerase III promoter for human U6 snRNA"
     primer_bind     7753..7773
                     /label=hU6-F
                     /note="Human U6 promoter, forward primer"
     primer_bind     7924..7943
                     /label=LKO.1 5'
                     /note="Human U6 promoter, forward primer"
     misc_RNA        8023..8098
                     /label=gRNA scaffold
                     /note="guide RNA scaffold for the Streptococcus pyogenes
                     CRISPR/Cas9 system"
     misc_feature    8154..8271
                     /label=cPPT/CTS
                     /note="central polypurine tract and central termination
                     sequence of HIV-1"
ORIGIN
        1 cccgggtgca aagatggata aagttttaaa cagagaggaa tctttgcagc taatggacct
       61 tctaggtctt gaaaggagtg ggaattggct ccggtgcccg tcagtgggca gagcgcacat
      121 cgcccacagt ccccgagaag ttggggggag gggtcggcaa ttgatccggt gcctagagaa
      181 ggtggcgcgg ggtaaactgg gaaagtgatg tcgtgtactg gctccgcctt tttcccgagg
      241 gtgggggaga accgtatata agtgcagtag tcgccgtgaa cgttcttttt cgcaacgggt
      301 ttgccgccag aacacaggta agtgccgtgt gtggttcccg cgggcctggc ctctttacgg
      361 gttatggccc ttgcgtgcct tgaattactt ccacctggct gcagtacgtg attcttgatc
      421 ccgagcttcg ggttggaagt gggtgggaga gttcgaggcc ttgcgcttaa ggagcccctt
      481 cgcctcgtgc ttgagttgag gcctggcctg ggcgctgggg ccgccgcgtg cgaatctggt
      541 ggcaccttcg cgcctgtctc gctgctttcg ataagtctct agccatttaa aatttttgat
      601 gacctgctgc gacgcttttt ttctggcaag atagtcttgt aaatgcgggc caagatctgc
      661 acactggtat ttcggttttt ggggccgcgg gcggcgacgg ggcccgtgcg tcccagcgca
      721 catgttcggc gaggcggggc ctgcgagcgc ggccaccgag aatcggacgg gggtagtctc
      781 aagctggccg gcctgctctg gtgcctggcc tcgcgccgcc gtgtatcgcc ccgccctggg
      841 cggcaaggct ggcccggtcg gcaccagttg cgtgagcgga aagatggccg cttcccggcc
      901 ctgctgcagg gagctcaaaa tggaggacgc ggcgctcggg agagcgggcg ggtgagtcac
      961 ccacacaaag gaaaagggcc tttccgtcct cagccgtcgc ttcatgtgac tccacggagt
     1021 accgggcgcc gtccaggcac ctcgattagt tctcgagctt ttggagtacg tcgtctttag
     1081 gttgggggga ggggttttat gcgatggagt ttccccacac tgagtgggtg gagactgaag
     1141 ttaggccagc ttggcacttg atgtaattct ccttggaatt tgcccttttt gagtttggat
     1201 cttggttcat tctcaagcct cagacagtgg ttcaaagttt ttttcttcca tttcaggtgt
     1261 cgtgacgtac ggccaccatg accgagtaca agcccacggt gcgcctcgcc acccgcgacg
     1321 acgtccccag ggccgtacgc accctcgccg ccgcgttcgc cgactacccc gccacgcgcc
     1381 acaccgtcga tccggaccgc cacatcgagc gggtcaccga gctgcaagaa ctcttcctca
     1441 cgcgcgtcgg gctcgacatc ggcaaggtgt gggtcgcgga cgacggcgcc gccgtggcgg
     1501 tctggaccac gccggagagc gtcgaagcgg gggcggtgtt cgccgagatc ggcccgcgca
     1561 tggccgagtt gagcggttcc cggctggccg cgcagcaaca gatggaaggc ctcctggcgc
     1621 cgcaccggcc caaggagccc gcgtggttcc tggccaccgt cggagtctcg cccgaccacc
     1681 agggcaaggg tctgggcagc gccgtcgtgc tccccggagt ggaggcggcc gagcgcgccg
     1741 gggtgcccgc cttcctggag acctccgcgc cccgcaacct ccccttctac gagcggctcg
     1801 gcttcaccgt caccgccgac gtcgaggtgc ccgaaggacc gcgcacctgg tgcatgaccc
     1861 gcaagcccgg tgcctgaacg cgttaagtcg acaatcaacc tctggattac aaaatttgtg
     1921 aaagattgac tggtattctt aactatgttg ctccttttac gctatgtgga tacgctgctt
     1981 taatgccttt gtatcatgct attgcttccc gtatggcttt cattttctcc tccttgtata
     2041 aatcctggtt gctgtctctt tatgaggagt tgtggcccgt tgtcaggcaa cgtggcgtgg
     2101 tgtgcactgt gtttgctgac gcaaccccca ctggttgggg cattgccacc acctgtcagc
     2161 tcctttccgg gactttcgct ttccccctcc ctattgccac ggcggaactc atcgccgcct
     2221 gccttgcccg ctgctggaca ggggctcggc tgttgggcac tgacaattcc gtggtgttgt
     2281 cggggaaatc atcgtccttt ccttggctgc tcgcctgtgt tgccacctgg attctgcgcg
     2341 ggacgtcctt ctgctacgtc ccttcggccc tcaatccagc ggaccttcct tcccgcggcc
     2401 tgctgccggc tctgcggcct cttccgcgtc ttcgccttcg ccctcagacg agtcggatct
     2461 ccctttgggc cgcctccccg cgtcgacttt aagaccaatg acttacaagg cagctgtaga
     2521 tcttagccac tttttaaaag aaaagggggg actggaaggg ctaattcact cccaacgaag
     2581 acaagatctg ctttttgctt gtactgggtc tctctggtta gaccagatct gagcctggga
     2641 gctctctggc taactaggga acccactgct taagcctcaa taaagcttgc cttgagtgct
     2701 tcaagtagtg tgtgcccgtc tgttgtgtga ctctggtaac tagagatccc tcagaccctt
     2761 ttagtcagtg tggaaaatct ctagcagtac gtatagtagt tcatgtcatc ttattattca
     2821 gtatttataa cttgcaaaga aatgaatatc agagagtgag aggaacttgt ttattgcagc
     2881 ttataatggt tacaaataaa gcaatagcat cacaaatttc acaaataaag catttttttc
     2941 actgcattct agttgtggtt tgtccaaact catcaatgta tcttatcatg tctggctcta
     3001 gctatcccgc ccctaactcc gcccatcccg cccctaactc cgcccagttc cgcccattct
     3061 ccgccccatg gctgactaat tttttttatt tatgcagagg ccgaggccgc ctcggcctct
     3121 gagctattcc agaagtagtg aggaggcttt tttggaggcc tagggacgta cccaattcgc
     3181 cctatagtga gtcgtattac gcgcgctcac tggccgtcgt tttacaacgt cgtgactggg
     3241 aaaaccctgg cgttacccaa cttaatcgcc ttgcagcaca tccccctttc gccagctggc
     3301 gtaatagcga agaggcccgc accgatcgcc cttcccaaca gttgcgcagc ctgaatggcg
     3361 aatgggnnnn nnnnnnnnnn nnnnnnnnnn nnnnnnnnnn nnnnnnnnnn nnnnnnnnnn
     3421 nnnnnnnnnn nnnnnnnnnn nnnnnnnnnn nnnnnnnnnn nnnnnnnnnn nnnnnnnnnn
     3481 nnnnnnnnnn cnnnnnnnnn nnnnnnnnnn nnnnnnnnnn nnnnnnnnnn nnnnnnnnnn
     3541 nnnnnnnnnn nnnnnnnnnn nnnnnnnnnn nnnnnnnnnn nnannnnnnn nnnnnnnnnn
     3601 nnnnnnnnnn nnnnnnnnnn nnnnnnnnnn nncctttgac gttggagtcc acgttcttta
     3661 atagtggact cttgttccaa actggaacaa cactcaaccc tatctcggtc tattcttttg
     3721 atttataagg gattttgccg atttcggcct attggttaaa aaatgagctg atttaacaaa
     3781 aatttaacgc gaattttaac aaaatattaa cgcttacaat ttaggtggca cttttcgggg
     3841 aaatgtgcgc ggaaccccta tttgtttatt tttctaaata cattcaaata tgtatccgct
     3901 catgagacaa taaccctgat aaatgcttca ataatattga aaaaggaaga gtatgagtat
     3961 tcaacatttc cgtgtcgccc ttattccctt ttttgcggca ttttgccttc ctgtttttgc
     4021 tcacccagaa acgctggtga aagtaaaaga tgctgaagat cagttgggtg cacgagtggg
     4081 ttacatcgaa ctggatctca acagcggtaa gatccttgag agttttcgcc ccgaagaacg
     4141 ttttccaatg atgagcactt ttaaagttct gctatgtggc gcggtattat cccgtattga
     4201 cgccgggcaa gagcaactcg gtcgccgcat acactattct cagaatgact tggttgagta
     4261 ctcaccagtc acagaaaagc atcttacgga tggcatgaca gtaagagaat tatgcagtgc
     4321 tgccataacc atgagtgata acactgcggc caacttactt ctgacaacga tcggaggacc
     4381 gaaggagcta accgcttttt tgcacaacat gggggatcat gtaactcgcc ttgatcgttg
     4441 ggaaccggag ctgaatgaag ccataccaaa cgacgagcgt gacaccacga tgcctgtagc
     4501 aatggcaaca acgttgcgca aactattaac tggcgaacta cttactctag cttcccggca
     4561 acaattaata gactggatgg aggcggataa agttgcagga ccacttctgc gctcggccct
     4621 tccggctggc tggtttattg ctgataaatc tggagccggt gagcgtgggt ctcgcggtat
     4681 cattgcagca ctggggccag atggtaagcc ctcccgtatc gtagttatct acacgacggg
     4741 gagtcaggca actatggatg aacgaaatag acagatcgct gagataggtg cctcactgat
     4801 taagcattgg taactgtcag accaagttta ctcatatata ctttagattg atttaaaact
     4861 tcatttttaa tttaaaagga tctaggtgaa gatccttttt gataatctca tgaccaaaat
     4921 cccttaacgt gagttttcgt tccactgagc gtcagacccc gtagaaaaga tcaaaggatc
     4981 ttcttgagat cctttttttc tgcgcgtaat ctgctgcttg caaacaaaaa aaccaccgct
     5041 accagcggtg gtttgtttgc cggatcaaga gctaccaact ctttttccga aggtaactgg
     5101 cttcagcaga gcgcagatac caaatactgt tcttctagtg tagccgtagt taggccacca
     5161 cttcaagaac tctgtagcac cgcctacata cctcgctctg ctaatcctgt taccagtggc
     5221 tgctgccagt ggcgataagt cgtgtcttac cgggttggac tcaagacgat agttaccgga
     5281 taaggcgcag cggtcgggct gaacgggggg ttcgtgcaca cagcccagct tggagcgaac
     5341 gacctacacc gaactgagat acctacagcg tgagctatga gaaagcgcca cgcttcccga
     5401 agggagaaag gcggacaggt atccggtaag cggcagggtc ggaacaggag agcgcacgag
     5461 ggagcttcca gggggaaacg cctggtatct ttatagtcct gtcgggtttc gccacctctg
     5521 acttgagcgt cgatttttgt gatgctcgtc aggggggcgg agcctatgga aaaacgccag
     5581 caacgcggcc tttttacggt tcctggcctt ttgctggcct tttgctcaca tgttctttcc
     5641 tgcgttatcc cctgattctg tggataaccg tattaccgcc tttgagtgag ctgataccgc
     5701 tcgccgcagc cgaacgaccg agcgcagcga gtcagtgagc gaggaagcgg aagagcgccc
     5761 aatacgcaaa ccgcctctcc ccgcgcgttg gccgattcat taatgcagct ggcacgacag
     5821 gtttcccgac tggaaagcgg gcagtgagcg caacgcaatt aatgtgagtt agctcactca
     5881 ttaggcaccc caggctttac actttatgct tccggctcgt atgttgtgtg gaattgtgag
     5941 cggataacaa tttcacacag gaaacagcta tgaccatgat tacgccaagc gcgcaattaa
     6001 ccctcactaa agggaacaaa agctggagct gcaagcttaa tgtagtctta tgcaatactc
     6061 ttgtagtctt gcaacatggt aacgatgagt tagcaacatg ccttacaagg agagaaaaag
     6121 caccgtgcat gccgattggt ggaagtaagg tggtacgatc gtgccttatt aggaaggcaa
     6181 cagacgggtc tgacatggat tggacgaacc actgaattgc cgcattgcag agatattgta
     6241 tttaagtgcc tagctcgata cataaacggg tctctctggt tagaccagat ctgagcctgg
     6301 gagctctctg gctaactagg gaacccactg cttaagcctc aataaagctt gccttgagtg
     6361 cttcaagtag tgtgtgcccg tctgttgtgt gactctggta actagagatc cctcagaccc
     6421 ttttagtcag tgtggaaaat ctctagcagt ggcgcccgaa cagggacttg aaagcgaaag
     6481 ggaaaccaga ggagctctct cgacgcagga ctcggcttgc tgaagcgcgc acggcaagag
     6541 gcgaggggcg gcgactggtg agtacgccaa aaattttgac tagcggaggc tagaaggaga
     6601 gagatgggtg cgagagcgtc agtattaagc gggggagaat tagatcgcga tgggaaaaaa
     6661 ttcggttaag gccaggggga aagaaaaaat ataaattaaa acatatagta tgggcaagca
     6721 gggagctaga acgattcgca gttaatcctg gcctgttaga aacatcagaa ggctgtagac
     6781 aaatactggg acagctacaa ccatcccttc agacaggatc agaagaactt agatcattat
     6841 ataatacagt agcaaccctc tattgtgtgc atcaaaggat agagataaaa gacaccaagg
     6901 aagctttaga caagatagag gaagagcaaa acaaaagtaa gaccaccgca cagcaagcgg
     6961 ccgctgatct tcagacctgg aggaggagat atgagggaca attggagaag tgaattatat
     7021 aaatataaag tagtaaaaat tgaaccatta ggagtagcac ccaccaaggc aaagagaaga
     7081 gtggtgcaga gagaaaaaag agcagtggga ataggagctt tgttccttgg gttcttggga
     7141 gcagcaggaa gcactatggg cgcagcgtca atgacgctga cggtacaggc cagacaatta
     7201 ttgtctggta tagtgcagca gcagaacaat ttgctgaggg ctattgaggc gcaacagcat
     7261 ctgttgcaac tcacagtctg gggcatcaag cagctccagg caagaatcct ggctgtggaa
     7321 agatacctaa aggatcaaca gctcctgggg atttggggtt gctctggaaa actcatttgc
     7381 accactgctg tgccttggaa tgctagttgg agtaataaat ctctggaaca gatttggaat
     7441 cacacgacct ggatggagtg ggacagagaa attaacaatt acacaagctt aatacactcc
     7501 ttaattgaag aatcgcaaaa ccagcaagaa aagaatgaac aagaattatt ggaattagat
     7561 aaatgggcaa gtttgtggaa ttggtttaac ataacaaatt ggctgtggta tataaaatta
     7621 ttcataatga tagtaggagg cttggtaggt ttaagaatag tttttgctgt actttctata
     7681 gtgaatagag ttaggcaggg atattcacca ttatcgtttc agacccacct cccaaccccg
     7741 aggggaccca gagagggcct atttcccatg attccttcat atttgcatat acgatacaag
     7801 gctgttagag agataattag aattaatttg actgtaaaca caaagatatt agtacaaaat
     7861 acgtgacgta gaaagtaata atttcttggg tagtttgcag ttttaaaatt atgttttaaa
     7921 atggactatc atatgcttac cgtaacttga aagtatttcg atttcttggc tttatatatc
     7981 ttgtggaaag gacgaaacac cgagaagctc gtgagtgcaa gagttttaga gctagaaata
     8041 gcaagttaaa ataaggctag tccgttatca acttgaaaaa gtggcaccga gtcggtgctt
     8101 ttttaagctt ggcgtaacta gatcttgaga caaatggcag tattcatcca caattttaaa
     8161 agaaaagggg ggattggggg gtacagtgca ggggaaagaa tagtagacat aatagcaaca
     8221 gacatacaaa ctaaagaatt acaaaaacaa attacaaaaa ttcaaaattt tcgggtttat
     8281 tacagggaca gcagagatcc actttggcgc cggctcgagg ggg
//
