[The description below was written by a language model from this plasmid's Addgene catalogue record and the feature table of its GenBank file.]
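Description:
NRK gRNA (BRDN0001147558) is a third-generation lentiviral CRISPR guide plasmid built on the lentiGuide-Puro backbone, an 8,323 bp circular construct that expresses a single guide RNA against human NRK (designed against reference transcript NM_198465.3). In bacteria it is maintained at high copy through a ColE1/pUC-type origin and selected with ampicillin via the beta-lactamase gene. The backbone also carries an f1 origin, an SV40 origin and SV40 polyadenylation signal, and remnants of a lac/T7/T3 cloning region.

The lentiviral transfer cassette begins with an RSV promoter fused to a truncated HIV-1 5' LTR, which drives Tat-independent production of the genomic RNA in packaging cells. It is followed by the Psi packaging signal, the Rev response element for nuclear export, and a cPPT/CTS that aids nuclear import of the reverse-transcribed genome. The cassette ends in a U3-deleted, self-inactivating 3' LTR.

Within this frame, the human U6 RNA polymerase III promoter transcribes the NRK-specific spacer joined to the Streptococcus pyogenes Cas9 guide scaffold. A separate EF-1-alpha promoter, including its first intron, drives puromycin N-acetyltransferase for selection of transduced mammalian cells, and a WPRE downstream enhances transcript expression.

The plasmid does not encode Cas9, so it is intended for use with a separate Cas9 lentiviral vector or in cells that already express Cas9, to disrupt NRK. It belongs to a human kinome guide collection whose guides were designed with optimized rules for on-target activity and reduced off-target effects.
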