Addgene plasmid #76314: NRK gRNA (BRDN0001147558)
Purpose: 3rd generation lentiviral gRNA plasmid targeting human NRK
Depositing lab: John Doench & David Root. Depositing organization: Broad Institute. Publication: Optimized sgRNA design to maximize activity and minimize off-target effects of CRISPR-Cas9. Doench JG, Fusi N, Sullender M, Hegde M, Vaimberg EW, Donovan KF, Smith I, Tothova Z, Wilen C, Orchard R, Virgin HW, Listgarten J, Root DE. Nat Biotechnol. 2016 Jan 18. doi: 10.1038/nbt.3437. PubMed 26780180.
Backbone
  Vector backbone: lentiGuide-Puro
  Backbone manufacturer: Zhang Lab (Addgene plasmid # 52963)
  Vector type: Mammalian Expression, Lentiviral, CRISPR
  Selectable markers: Puromycin
Growth in bacteria
  Bacterial resistance: Ampicillin, 100 μg/mL
  Growth temperature: 37°C
  Growth strain: DH5alpha
  Copy number: High Copy
Gene/Insert
  Gene/Insert name: NRK (alt names: NRK; NM_198465.3)
  gRNA/shRNA sequence: AGAAGCTCGTGAGTGCAAGA
  Species: H. sapiens (human)
  Entrez Gene: NRK (a.k.a. NESK, FLJ16788, MGC131849, DKFZp686A17109)
  Promoter: hU6
  Cloning method: Unknown
  Sequencing primers: 5′ U6-F; 3′ pS2-R
Terms and licenses: Academic/Nonprofit Terms; Industry Terms: Not Available to Industry
Depositor comments: The gRNA was designed to target the following Genbank reference sequence(s): NM_198465.3. Note that this plasmid does NOT contain Cas9. It should be used in conjunction with lentiCas9-Blast (Addgene #52962) or otherwise with cell lines already expressing Cas9. Browse the full kinome gRNA library at http://www.addgene.org/pooled-library/broadgpp-human-kinome/ or visit http://www.broadinstitute.org/rnai/public/ for detailed protocols and information.
How to cite: NRK gRNA (BRDN0001147558) was a gift from John Doench & David Root (Addgene plasmid # 76314 ; http://n2t.net/addgene:76314 ; RRID:Addgene_76314)
