>Addgene plasmid #76314 | NRK gRNA (BRDN0001147558) | depositor partial sequence | sequence record 143774 | Target Sequence
AGAAGCTCGTGAGTGCAAGA
