>Addgene plasmid #76314 | NRK gRNA (BRDN0001147558) | addgene partial sequence | sequence record 185601 | hU6-F
TAGAAAGTAATAATTTCTTGGGTAGTTTGCAGTTTTAAAATTATGTTTTAAAATGGACTATCATATGCTT
ACCGTAACTTGAAAGTATTTCGATTTCTTGGCTTTATATATCTTGTGGAAAGGACGAAACACCGAGAAGC
TCGTGAGTGCAAGAGTTTTAGAGCTAGAAATAGCAAGTTAAAATAAGGCTAGTCCGTTATCAACTTGAAA
AAGTGGCACCGAGTCGGTGCTTTTTTAAGCTTGGCGTAACTAGATCTTGAGACAAATGGCAGTATTCATC
CACAATTTTAAAAGAAAAGGGGGGATTGGGGGGTACAGTGCAGGGGAAAGAATAGTAGACATAATAGCAA
CAGACATACAAACTAAAGAATTACAAAAACAAATTACAAAAATTCAAAATTTTCGGGTTTATTACAGGGA
CAGCAGAGATCCACTTTGGCGCCGGCTCGAGGGGGCCCGGGTGCAAAGATGGATAAAGTTTTAAACAGAG
AGGAATCTTTGCAGCTAATGGACCTTCTAGGTCTTGAAAGGAGTGGGAATTGGCTCCGGTGCCCGTCAGT
GGGCAGAGCG
